Addgene plasmid #208375: Lenti-TO-HA-Δ37 PPM1H-mito
Purpose: Lentiviral expression of human Δ37-PPM1H with C-terminal mito signal
Depositing lab: Suzanne Pfeffer. Depositing organization: Stanford University. Publication: Localization of PPM1H phosphatase tunes Parkinson's disease-linked LRRK2 kinase-mediated Rab GTPase phosphorylation and ciliogenesis. Yeshaw WM, Adhikari A, Chiang CY, Dhekne HS, Wawro PS, Pfeffer SR. Proc Natl Acad Sci U S A. 2023 Oct 31;120(44):e2315171120. doi: 10.1073/pnas.2315171120. Epub 2023 Oct 27. PubMed 37889931.
Backbone
  Vector backbone: Lenti-TO
  Vector type: Mammalian Expression, Lentiviral
Growth in bacteria
  Bacterial resistance: Ampicillin, 100 μg/mL
  Growth temperature: 37°C
  Growth strain: Stbl3
  Copy number: High Copy
Gene/Insert
  Gene/Insert name: HA-delta37 PPM1H-mito
  Species: H. sapiens (human)
  Mutation: delta37
  Entrez Gene: PPM1H (a.k.a. ARHCL1, NERPP-2C, URCC2)
  Cloning method: Restriction Enzyme; 5′ cloning site Unknown (unknown if destroyed); 3′ cloning site Unknown (unknown if destroyed)
Terms and licenses: Academic/Nonprofit Terms; Industry Terms: Not Available to Industry
How to cite: Lenti-TO-HA-Δ37 PPM1H-mito was a gift from Suzanne Pfeffer (Addgene plasmid # 208375 ; http://n2t.net/addgene:208375 ; RRID:Addgene_208375)
