[The description below was written by a language model from this plasmid's Addgene catalogue record and pLannotate feature annotations shown in this document.]
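Description:
Lenti-TO-HA-Δ37 PPM1H-mito is a lentiviral mammalian expression plasmid built on the Lenti-TO backbone for expressing a truncated human PPM1H phosphatase redirected to mitochondria. It is propagated in E. coli through a high-copy ColE1/pUC-type origin with ampicillin resistance (AmpR). The viral portion has the layout of a third-generation transfer vector: an RSV promoter fused to a truncated HIV-1 5' LTR drives genomic RNA production, followed by the Ψ packaging signal, a gag fragment, the RRE for Rev-dependent export, and the cPPT/CTS. A WPRE, a second truncated LTR and an SV40 poly(A) signal and origin close the cassette.

The payload is an HA-tagged PPM1H coding region carrying the Δ37 mutation. It is fused at its C-terminus to a short fragment annotated as human monoamine oxidase A (MAOA), which evidently corresponds to the "mito" targeting signal named in the record. This fusion sits downstream of an element annotated as a TRE3G Tet-responsive promoter. A second unit follows, with an EF-1α core promoter and an HTLV-1 LTR fragment upstream of a tetR coding sequence and then blasticidin S deaminase, so transduced cells can be selected with blasticidin. The "TO" name and the tetR annotation suggest tetracycline/doxycycline-regulated expression, but the record does not state the exact regulatory mode or how tetR and BSD are linked.

The associated study concerns how PPM1H localization affects LRRK2-dependent Rab GTPase phosphorylation and ciliogenesis, consistent with use for relocalizing the phosphatase. Two sequence records exist. The 9,659 nt one covers the full construct, while the 3,439 nt one contains only backbone elements and lacks the insert.
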