Features (pLannotate 1.2.2; 14 found; start..end, strand, type, name):
    205..326     +  polyA_signal   SV40 poly(A) signal: SV40 polyadenylation signal
    366..501     +  rep_origin     SV40 ori: SV40 origin of replication
    558..574     -  protein_bind   lac operator: The lac repressor binds to the lac operator to inhibit transcription in E. coli. This inhibition can be relieved by adding lactose or isopropyl-β-D-thiogalactopyranoside (IPTG). lac repressor encoded by lacI
    582..612     -  promoter       lac promoter: promoter for the E. coli lac operon
    627..648     -  protein_bind   CAP binding site: CAP binding activates transcription in the presence of cAMP. E. coli catabolite activator protein
    661..753     -  CDS            lacI (fragment): lac repressor; lacI; The lac repressor binds to the lac operator to inhibit transcription in E. coli. This inhibition can be relieved by adding lactose or isopropyl-β-D-thiogalactopyranoside (IPTG).
    936..1524    -  rep_origin     ori: high-copy-number ColE1/pMB1/pBR322/pUC origin of replication
   1695..2555    -  CDS            AmpR: β-lactamase; bla; confers resistance to ampicillin, carbenicillin, and related antibiotics
   2556..2660    -  promoter       AmpR promoter: bla
   2755..2790    +  CDS            rop (fragment): Rop protein, which maintains plasmids at low copy number; rop
   2892..2991    +  misc_feature   bom (fragment): basis of mobility region from pBR322
   2997..3151    -  CDS            lacZα (fragment): LacZα fragment of β-galactosidase; lacZ fragment
   3165..3391    +  promoter       RSV promoter: Rous sarcoma virus enhancer/promoter
   3392..133     +  LTR            5' LTR (truncated) (across the origin): truncated 5' long terminal repeat (LTR) from HIV-1
>Addgene plasmid #208375 | Lenti-TO-HA-Δ37 PPM1H-mito | addgene full sequence | sequence record 416866 | Addgene NGS Result
CTAGGGAACCCACTGCTTAAGCCTCAATAAAGCTTGCCTTGAGTGCTTCAAGTAGTGTGTGCCCGTCTGT
TGTGTGACTCTGGTAACTAGAGATCCCTCAGACCCTTTTAGTCAGTGTGGAAAATCTCTAGCAGTAGTAG
TTCATGTCATCTTATTATTCAGTATTTATAACTTGCAAAGAAATGAATATCAGAGAGTGAGAGGAACTTG
TTTATTGCAGCTTATAATGGTTACAAATAAAGCAATAGCATCACAAATTTCACAAATAAAGCATTTTTTT
CACTGCATTCTAGTTGTGGTTTGTCCAAACTCATCAATGTATCTTATCATGTCTGGCTCTAGCTATCCCG
CCCCTAACTCCGCCCATCCCGCCCCTAACTCCGCCCAGTTCCGCCCATTCTCCGCCCCATGGCTGACTAA
TTTTTTTTATTTATGCAGAGGCCGAGGCCGCCTCGGCCTCTGAGCTATTCCAGAAGTAGTGAGGAGGCTT
TTTTGGAGGCCTAGACTTTTGCAGAGACCAAATTCGTAATCATGTCATAGCTGTTTCCTGTGTGAAATTG
TTATCCGCTCACAATTCCACACAACATACGAGCCGGAAGCATAAAGTGTAAAGCCTGGGGTGCCTAATGA
GTGAGCTAACTCACATTAATTGCGTTGCGCTCACTGCCCGCTTTCCAGTCGGGAAACCTGTCGTGCCAGC
TGCATTAATGAATCGGCCAACGCGCGGGGAGAGGCGGTTTGCGTATTGGGCGCTCTTCCGCTTCCTCGCT
CACTGACTCGCTGCGCTCGGTCGTTCGGCTGCGGCGAGCGGTATCAGCTCACTCAAAGGCGGTAATACGG
TTATCCACAGAATCAGGGGATAACGCAGGAAAGAACATGTGAGCAAAAGGCCAGCAAAAGGCCAGGAACC
GTAAAAAGGCCGCGTTGCTGGCGTTTTTCCATAGGCTCCGCCCCCCTGACGAGCATCACAAAAATCGACG
CTCAAGTCAGAGGTGGCGAAACCCGACAGGACTATAAAGATACCAGGCGTTTCCCCCTGGAAGCTCCCTC
GTGCGCTCTCCTGTTCCGACCCTGCCGCTTACCGGATACCTGTCCGCCTTTCTCCCTTCGGGAAGCGTGG
CGCTTTCTCATAGCTCACGCTGTAGGTATCTCAGTTCGGTGTAGGTCGTTCGCTCCAAGCTGGGCTGTGT
GCACGAACCCCCCGTTCAGCCCGACCGCTGCGCCTTATCCGGTAACTATCGTCTTGAGTCCAACCCGGTA
AGACACGACTTATCGCCACTGGCAGCAGCCACTGGTAACAGGATTAGCAGAGCGAGGTATGTAGGCGGTG
CTACAGAGTTCTTGAAGTGGTGGCCTAACTACGGCTACACTAGAAGAACAGTATTTGGTATCTGCGCTCT
GCTGAAGCCAGTTACCTTCGGAAAAAGAGTTGGTAGCTCTTGATCCGGCAAACAAACCACCGCTGGTAGC
GGTGGTTTTTTTGTTTGCAAGCAGCAGATTACGCGCAGAAAAAAAGGATCTCAAGAAGATCCTTTGATCT
TTTCTACGGGGTCTGACGCTCAGTGGAACGAAAACTCACGTTAAGGGATTTTGGTCATGAGATTATCAAA
AAGGATCTTCACCTAGATCCTTTTAAATTAAAAATGAAGTTTTAAATCAATCTAAAGTATATATGAGTAA
ACTTGGTCTGACAGTTACCAATGCTTAATCAGTGAGGCACCTATCTCAGCGATCTGTCTATTTCGTTCAT
CCATAGTTGCCTGACTCCCCGTCGTGTAGATAACTACGATACGGGAGGGCTTACCATCTGGCCCCAGTGC
TGCAATGATACCGCGAGACCCACGCTCACCGGCTCCAGATTTATCAGCAATAAACCAGCCAGCCGGAAGG
GCCGAGCGCAGAAGTGGTCCTGCAACTTTATCCGCCTCCATCCAGTCTATTAATTGTTGCCGGGAAGCTA
GAGTAAGTAGTTCGCCAGTTAATAGTTTGCGCAACGTTGTTGCCATTGCTACAGGCATCGTGGTGTCACG
CTCGTCGTTTGGTATGGCTTCATTCAGCTCCGGTTCCCAACGATCAAGGCGAGTTACATGATCCCCCATG
TTGTGCAAAAAAGCGGTTAGCTCCTTCGGTCCTCCGATCGTTGTCAGAAGTAAGTTGGCCGCAGTGTTAT
CACTCATGGTTATGGCAGCACTGCATAATTCTCTTACTGTCATGCCATCCGTAAGATGCTTTTCTGTGAC
TGGTGAGTACTCAACCAAGTCATTCTGAGAATAGTGTATGCGGCGACCGAGTTGCTCTTGCCCGGCGTCA
ATACGGGATAATACCGCGCCACATAGCAGAACTTTAAAAGTGCTCATCATTGGAAAACGTTCTTCGGGGC
GAAAACTCTCAAGGATCTTACCGCTGTTGAGATCCAGTTCGATGTAACCCACTCGTGCACCCAACTGATC
TTCAGCATCTTTTACTTTCACCAGCGTTTCTGGGTGAGCAAAAACAGGAAGGCAAAATGCCGCAAAAAAG
GGAATAAGGGCGACACGGAAATGTTGAATACTCATACTCTTCCTTTTTCAATATTATTGAAGCATTTATC
AGGGTTATTGTCTCATGAGCGGATACATATTTGAATGTATTTAGAAAAATAAACAAATAGGGGTTCCGCG
CACATTTCCCCGAAAAGTGCCACCTGACGTCTAAGAAACCATTATTATCATGACATTAACCTATAAAAAT
AGGCGTATCACGAGGCCCTTTCGTCTCGCGCGTTTCGGTGATGACGGTGAAAACCTCTGACACATGCAGC
TCCCGGAGACGGTCACAGCTTGTCTGTAAGCGGATGCCGGGAGCAGACAAGCCCGTCAGGGCGCGTCAGC
GGGTGTTGGCGGGTGTCGGGGCTGGCTTAACTATGCGGCATCAGAGCAGATTGTACTGAGAGTGCACCAT
ATGCGGTGTGAAATACCGCACAGATGCGTAAGGAGAAAATACCGCATCAGGCGCCATTCGCCATTCAGGC
TGCGCAACTGTTGGGAAGGGCGATCGGTGCGGGCCTCTTCGCTATTACGCCAGCTGGCGAAAGGGGGATG
TGCTGCAAGGCGATTAAGTTGGGTAACGCCAGGGTTTTCCCAGTCACGACGTTGTAAAACGACGGCCAGT
GCCAAGCTGACGCGTGTAGTCTTATGCAATACTCTTGTAGTCTTGCAACATGGTAACGATGAGTTAGCAA
CATGCCTTACAAGGAGAGAAAAAGCACCGTGCATGCCGATTGGTGGAAGTAAGGTGGTACGATCGTGCCT
TATTAGGAAGGCAACAGACGGGTCTGACATGGATTGGACGAACCACTGAATTGCCGCATTGCAGAGATAT
TGTATTTAAGTGCCTAGCTCGATACATAAACGGGTCTCTCTGGTTAGACCAGATCTGAGCCTGGGAGCTC
TCTGGCTAA
