Features (pLannotate 1.2.2; 13 found; start..end, strand, type, name):
    112..338     +  promoter       RSV promoter: Rous sarcoma virus enhancer/promoter
    339..519     +  LTR            5' LTR (truncated): truncated 5' long terminal repeat (LTR) from HIV-1
    566..691     +  misc_feature   HIV-1 Ψ: packaging signal of human immunodeficiency virus type 1
    675..1013    +  CDS            HIV-1 gag (fragment): gag protein from human immunodeficiency virus 1; gag
   1184..1417    +  misc_feature   RRE: The Rev response element (RRE) of HIV-1 allows for Rev-dependent mRNA export from the nucleus to the cytoplasm.
   1794..1894    +  CDS            Rev (fragment): human immunodeficiency virus 1 (HIV-1) Rev protein; rev; enhances nuclear export of unspliced and incompletely spliced viral mRNAs
   1913..1954    +  misc_feature   cPPT/CTS (fragment): central polypurine tract and central termination sequence of HIV-1
   2030..2618    -  rep_origin     ori: high-copy-number ColE1/pMB1/pBR322/pUC origin of replication
   2789..3649    -  CDS            AmpR: β-lactamase; bla; confers resistance to ampicillin, carbenicillin, and related antibiotics
   3650..3754    -  promoter       AmpR promoter: bla
   3849..3884    +  CDS            rop (fragment): Rop protein, which maintains plasmids at low copy number; rop
   3986..4085    +  misc_feature   bom (fragment): basis of mobility region from pBR322
   4091..98      -  CDS            lacZα (fragment) (across the origin): LacZα fragment of β-galactosidase; lacZ fragment
>Addgene plasmid #208375 | Lenti-TO-HA-Δ37 PPM1H-mito | addgene full sequence | sequence record 465055 | Addgene NGS Result
ATTACGCCAGCTGGCGAAAGGGGGATGTGCTGCAAGGCGATTAAGTTGGGTAACGCCAGGGTTTTCCCAG
TCACGACGTTGTAAAACGACGGCCAGTGCCAAGCTGACGCGTGTAGTCTTATGCAATACTCTTGTAGTCT
TGCAACATGGTAACGATGAGTTAGCAACATGCCTTACAAGGAGAGAAAAAGCACCGTGCATGCCGATTGG
TGGAAGTAAGGTGGTACGATCGTGCCTTATTAGGAAGGCAACAGACGGGTCTGACATGGATTGGACGAAC
CACTGAATTGCCGCATTGCAGAGATATTGTATTTAAGTGCCTAGCTCGATACATAAACGGGTCTCTCTGG
TTAGACCAGATCTGAGCCTGGGAGCTCTCTGGCTAACTAGGGAACCCACTGCTTAAGCCTCAATAAAGCT
TGCCTTGAGTGCTTCAAGTAGTGTGTGCCCGTCTGTTGTGTGACTCTGGTAACTAGAGATCCCTCAGACC
CTTTTAGTCAGTGTGGAAAATCTCTAGCAGTGGCGCCCGAACAGGGACTTGAAAGCGAAAGGGAAACCAG
AGGAGCTCTCTCGACGCAGGACTCGGCTTGCTGAAGCGCGCACGGCAAGAGGCGAGGGGCGGCGACTGGT
GAGTACGCCAAAAATTTTGACTAGCGGAGGCTAGAAGGAGAGAGATGGGTGCGAGAGCGTCAGTATTAAG
CGGGGGAGAATTAGATCGCGATGGGAAAAAATTCGGTTAAGGCCAGGGGGAAAGAAAAAATATAAATTAA
AACATATAGTATGGGCAAGCAGGGAGCTAGAACGATTCGCAGTTAATCCTGGCCTGTTAGAAACATCAGA
AGGCTGTAGACAAATACTGGGACAGCTACAACCATCCCTTCAGACAGGATCAGAAGAACTTAGATCATTA
TATAATACAGTAGCAACCCTCTATTGTGTGCATCAAAGGATAGAGATAAAAGACACCAAGGAAGCTTTAG
ACAAGATAGAGGAAGAGCAAAACAAAAGTAAGACCACCGCACAGCAAGCGGCCACTGATCTTCAGACCTG
GAGGAGGAGATATGAGGGACAATTGGAGAAGTGAATTATATAAATATAAAGTAGTAAAAATTGAACCATT
AGGAGTAGCACCCACCAAGGCAAAGAGAAGAGTGGTGCAGAGAGAAAAAAGAGCAGTGGGAATAGGAGCT
TTGTTCCTTGGGTTCTTGGGAGCAGCAGGAAGCACTATGGGCGCAGCGTCAATGACGCTGACGGTACAGG
CCAGACAATTATTGTCTGGTATAGTGCAGCAGCAGAACAATTTGCTGAGGGCTATTGAGGCGCAACAGCA
TCTGTTGCAACTCACAGTCTGGGGCATCAAGCAGCTCCAGGCAAGAATCCTGGCTGTGGAAAGATACCTA
AAGGATCAACAGCTCCTGGGGATTTGGGGTTGCTCTGGAAAACTCATTTGCACCACTGCTGTGCCTTGGA
ATGCTAGTTGGAGTAATAAATCTCTGGAACAGATTTGGAATCACACGACCTGGATGGAGTGGGACAGAGA
AATTAACAATTACACAAGCTTAATACACTCCTTAATTGAAGAATCGCAAAACCAGCAAGAAAAGAATGAA
CAAGAATTATTGGAATTAGATAAATGGGCAAGTTTGTGGAATTGGTTTAACATAACAAATTGGCTGTGGT
ATATAAAATTATTCATAATGATAGTAGGAGGCTTGGTAGGTTTAAGAATAGTTTTTGCTGTACTTTCTAT
AGTGAATAGAGTTAGGCAGGGATATTCACCATTATCGTTTCAGACCCACCTCCCAACCCCGAGGGGACCC
GACAGGCCCGAAGGAATAGAAGAAGAAGGTGGAGAGAGAGACAGAGACAGATCCATTCGATTAGTGAACG
GATCTCGACGGTATCGGTTAACTTTTAAAAGAAAAGGGGGGATTGGGGGGTACAGTGCAGGGGATAACGC
AGGAAAGAACATGTGAGCAAAAGGCCAGCAAAAGGCCAGGAACCGTAAAAAGGCCGCGTTGCTGGCGTTT
TTCCATAGGCTCCGCCCCCCTGACGAGCATCACAAAAATCGACGCTCAAGTCAGAGGTGGCGAAACCCGA
CAGGACTATAAAGATACCAGGCGTTTCCCCCTGGAAGCTCCCTCGTGCGCTCTCCTGTTCCGACCCTGCC
GCTTACCGGATACCTGTCCGCCTTTCTCCCTTCGGGAAGCGTGGCGCTTTCTCATAGCTCACGCTGTAGG
TATCTCAGTTCGGTGTAGGTCGTTCGCTCCAAGCTGGGCTGTGTGCACGAACCCCCCGTTCAGCCCGACC
GCTGCGCCTTATCCGGTAACTATCGTCTTGAGTCCAACCCGGTAAGACACGACTTATCGCCACTGGCAGC
AGCCACTGGTAACAGGATTAGCAGAGCGAGGTATGTAGGCGGTGCTACAGAGTTCTTGAAGTGGTGGCCT
AACTACGGCTACACTAGAAGAACAGTATTTGGTATCTGCGCTCTGCTGAAGCCAGTTACCTTCGGAAAAA
GAGTTGGTAGCTCTTGATCCGGCAAACAAACCACCGCTGGTAGCGGTGGTTTTTTTGTTTGCAAGCAGCA
GATTACGCGCAGAAAAAAAGGATCTCAAGAAGATCCTTTGATCTTTTCTACGGGGTCTGACGCTCAGTGG
AACGAAAACTCACGTTAAGGGATTTTGGTCATGAGATTATCAAAAAGGATCTTCACCTAGATCCTTTTAA
ATTAAAAATGAAGTTTTAAATCAATCTAAAGTATATATGAGTAAACTTGGTCTGACAGTTACCAATGCTT
AATCAGTGAGGCACCTATCTCAGCGATCTGTCTATTTCGTTCATCCATAGTTGCCTGACTCCCCGTCGTG
TAGATAACTACGATACGGGAGGGCTTACCATCTGGCCCCAGTGCTGCAATGATACCGCGAGACCCACGCT
CACCGGCTCCAGATTTATCAGCAATAAACCAGCCAGCCGGAAGGGCCGAGCGCAGAAGTGGTCCTGCAAC
TTTATCCGCCTCCATCCAGTCTATTAATTGTTGCCGGGAAGCTAGAGTAAGTAGTTCGCCAGTTAATAGT
TTGCGCAACGTTGTTGCCATTGCTACAGGCATCGTGGTGTCACGCTCGTCGTTTGGTATGGCTTCATTCA
GCTCCGGTTCCCAACGATCAAGGCGAGTTACATGATCCCCCATGTTGTGCAAAAAAGCGGTTAGCTCCTT
CGGTCCTCCGATCGTTGTCAGAAGTAAGTTGGCCGCAGTGTTATCACTCATGGTTATGGCAGCACTGCAT
AATTCTCTTACTGTCATGCCATCCGTAAGATGCTTTTCTGTGACTGGTGAGTACTCAACCAAGTCATTCT
GAGAATAGTGTATGCGGCGACCGAGTTGCTCTTGCCCGGCGTCAATACGGGATAATACCGCGCCACATAG
CAGAACTTTAAAAGTGCTCATCATTGGAAAACGTTCTTCGGGGCGAAAACTCTCAAGGATCTTACCGCTG
TTGAGATCCAGTTCGATGTAACCCACTCGTGCACCCAACTGATCTTCAGCATCTTTTACTTTCACCAGCG
TTTCTGGGTGAGCAAAAACAGGAAGGCAAAATGCCGCAAAAAAGGGAATAAGGGCGACACGGAAATGTTG
AATACTCATACTCTTCCTTTTTCAATATTATTGAAGCATTTATCAGGGTTATTGTCTCATGAGCGGATAC
ATATTTGAATGTATTTAGAAAAATAAACAAATAGGGGTTCCGCGCACATTTCCCCGAAAAGTGCCACCTG
ACGTCTAAGAAACCATTATTATCATGACATTAACCTATAAAAATAGGCGTATCACGAGGCCCTTTCGTCT
CGCGCGTTTCGGTGATGACGGTGAAAACCTCTGACACATGCAGCTCCCGGAGACGGTCACAGCTTGTCTG
TAAGCGGATGCCGGGAGCAGACAAGCCCGTCAGGGCGCGTCAGCGGGTGTTGGCGGGTGTCGGGGCTGGC
TTAACTATGCGGCATCAGAGCAGATTGTACTGAGAGTGCACCATATGCGGTGTGAAATACCGCACAGATG
CGTAAGGAGAAAATACCGCATCAGGCGCCATTCGCCATTCAGGCTGCGCAACTGTTGGGAAGGGCGATCG
GTGCGGGCCTCTTCGCT
