Features (pLannotate 1.2.2; 30 found; start..end, strand, type, name):
    313..546     -  misc_feature   RRE: The Rev response element (RRE) of HIV-1 allows for Rev-dependent mRNA export from the nucleus to the cytoplasm.
    717..1055    -  CDS            HIV-1 gag (fragment): gag protein from human immunodeficiency virus 1; gag
   1039..1164    -  misc_feature   HIV-1 Ψ: packaging signal of human immunodeficiency virus type 1
   1211..1391    -  LTR            5' LTR (truncated): truncated 5' long terminal repeat (LTR) from HIV-1
   1392..1618    -  promoter       RSV promoter: Rous sarcoma virus enhancer/promoter
   1632..1786    +  CDS            lacZα (fragment): LacZα fragment of β-galactosidase; lacZ fragment
   1792..1891    -  misc_feature   bom (fragment): basis of mobility region from pBR322
   1993..2028    -  CDS            rop (fragment): Rop protein, which maintains plasmids at low copy number; rop
   2123..2227    +  promoter       AmpR promoter: bla
   2228..3088    +  CDS            AmpR: β-lactamase; bla; confers resistance to ampicillin, carbenicillin, and related antibiotics
   3259..3847    +  rep_origin     ori: high-copy-number ColE1/pMB1/pBR322/pUC origin of replication
   4030..4122    +  CDS            lacI (fragment): lac repressor; lacI; The lac repressor binds to the lac operator to inhibit transcription in E. coli. This inhibition can be relieved by adding lactose or isopropyl-β-D-thiogalactopyranoside (IPTG).
   4135..4156    +  protein_bind   CAP binding site: CAP binding activates transcription in the presence of cAMP. E. coli catabolite activator protein
   4171..4201    +  promoter       lac promoter: promoter for the E. coli lac operon
   4209..4225    +  protein_bind   lac operator: The lac repressor binds to the lac operator to inhibit transcription in E. coli. This inhibition can be relieved by adding lactose or isopropyl-β-D-thiogalactopyranoside (IPTG). lac repressor encoded by lacI
   4282..4417    -  rep_origin     SV40 ori: SV40 origin of replication
   4457..4578    -  polyA_signal   SV40 poly(A) signal: SV40 polyadenylation signal
   4650..4830    -  LTR            5' LTR (truncated): truncated 5' long terminal repeat (LTR) from HIV-1
   4855..4962    -  CDS            nef (fragment): NEF_SIVS4 - Experimental evidence at protein level: Swiss-Prot protein existence level 1. Interferes with TCR signaling from the cell membrane. Interacts with CD247/TCRZ (TCR zeta chain) and exert potent down- regulation of cell surface TCR/CD3 complexes. From Simian immunodeficiency virus (isolate F236/smH4) (SIV-sm) (Simian immunodeficiency virus sooty mangabey monkey).
   4957..5545    -  misc_feature   WPRE: woodchuck hepatitis virus posttranscriptional regulatory element
   5552..5950    -  CDS            BSD: blasticidin S deaminase; Aspergillus terreus BSD; confers resistance to blasticidin
   6143..6760    -  CDS            tetR: TETR2_ECOLX - Experimental evidence at protein level: Swiss-Prot protein existence level 1. TetR is the repressor of the tetracycline resistance element; its N-terminal region forms a helix-turn-helix structure and binds DNA. Binding of tetracycline to TetR reduces the repressor affinity for the tetracycline resistance gene (tetA) promoter operator sites. From Escherichia coli.
   6788..7056    -  LTR            5' LTR (truncated): truncated 5' long terminal repeat (LTR) from human T-cell leukemia virus (HTLV) type 1
   7069..7280    -  promoter       EF-1α core promoter: core promoter for human elongation factor EF-1α
   7358..7471    -  CDS            MAOA (fragment): AOFA_HUMAN - Experimental evidence at protein level: Swiss-Prot protein existence level 1. Catalyzes the oxidative deamination of biogenic and xenobiotic amines and has important functions in the metabolism of neuroactive and vasoactive amines in the central nervous system and peripheral tissues. MAOA preferentially oxidizes biogenic amines such as 5-hydroxytryptamine (5-HT), norepinephrine and epinephrine. From Homo sapiens (Human).
   7484..8914    -  CDS            PPM1H (fragment): PPM1H_HUMAN - Also known as ARHCL1, KIAA1157, URCC2. Experimental evidence at protein level: Swiss-Prot protein existence level 1. Dephosphorylates CDKN1B at 'Thr-187', thus removing a signal for proteasomal degradation. From Homo sapiens (Human).
   8922..8947    -  CDS            3xHA (fragment): three tandem HA epitope tags
   8957..9333    -  promoter       TRE3G promoter: 3rd-generation Tet-responsive promoter that can be activated by binding of Tet-On® 3G
   9360..9476    -  misc_feature   cPPT/CTS: central polypurine tract and central termination sequence of HIV-1
   9495..9595    -  CDS            Rev (fragment): human immunodeficiency virus 1 (HIV-1) Rev protein; rev; enhances nuclear export of unspliced and incompletely spliced viral mRNAs
>Addgene plasmid #208375 | Lenti-TO-HA-Δ37 PPM1H-mito | addgene full sequence | sequence record 469018 | Addgene NGS Result
ATTCTTAAACCTACCAAGCCTCCTACTATCATTATGAATAATTTTATATACCACAGCCAATTTGTTATGT
TAAACCAATTCCACAAACTTGCCCATTTATCTAATTCCAATAATTCTTGTTCATTCTTTTCTTGCTGGTT
TTGCGATTCTTCAATTAAGGAGTGTATTAAGCTTGTGTAATTGTTAATTTCTCTGTCCCACTCCATCCAG
GTCGTGTGATTCCAAATCTGTTCCAGAGATTTATTACTCCAACTAGCATTCCAAGGCACAGCAGTGGTGC
AAATGAGTTTTCCAGAGCAACCCCAAATCCCCAGGAGCTGTTGATCCTTTAGGTATCTTTCCACAGCCAG
GATTCTTGCCTGGAGCTGCTTGATGCCCCAGACTGTGAGTTGCAACAGATGCTGTTGCGCCTCAATAGCC
CTCAGCAAATTGTTCTGCTGCTGCACTATACCAGACAATAATTGTCTGGCCTGTACCGTCAGCGTCATTG
ACGCTGCGCCCATAGTGCTTCCTGCTGCTCCCAAGAACCCAAGGAACAAAGCTCCTATTCCCACTGCTCT
TTTTTCTCTCTGCACCACTCTTCTCTTTGCCTTGGTGGGTGCTACTCCTAATGGTTCAATTTTTACTACT
TTATATTTATATAATTCACTTCTCCAATTGTCCCTCATATCTCCTCCTCCAGGTCTGAAGATCAGTGGCC
GCTTGCTGTGCGGTGGTCTTACTTTTGTTTTGCTCTTCCTCTATCTTGTCTAAAGCTTCCTTGGTGTCTT
TTATCTCTATCCTTTGATGCACACAATAGAGGGTTGCTACTGTATTATATAATGATCTAAGTTCTTCTGA
TCCTGTCTGAAGGGATGGTTGTAGCTGTCCCAGTATTTGTCTACAGCCTTCTGATGTTTCTAACAGGCCA
GGATTAACTGCGAATCGTTCTAGCTCCCTGCTTGCCCATACTATATGTTTTAATTTATATTTTTTCTTTC
CCCCTGGCCTTAACCGAATTTTTTCCCATCGCGATCTAATTCTCCCCCGCTTAATACTGACGCTCTCGCA
CCCATCTCTCTCCTTCTAGCCTCCGCTAGTCAAAATTTTTGGCGTACTCACCAGTCGCCGCCCCTCGCCT
CTTGCCGTGCGCGCTTCAGCAAGCCGAGTCCTGCGTCGAGAGAGCTCCTCTGGTTTCCCTTTCGCTTTCA
AGTCCCTGTTCGGGCGCCACTGCTAGAGATTTTCCACACTGACTAAAAGGGTCTGAGGGATCTCTAGTTA
CCAGAGTCACACAACAGACGGGCACACACTACTTGAAGCACTCAAGGCAAGCTTTATTGAGGCTTAAGCA
GTGGGTTCCCTAGTTAGCCAGAGAGCTCCCAGGCTCAGATCTGGTCTAACCAGAGAGACCCGTTTATGTA
TCGAGCTAGGCACTTAAATACAATATCTCTGCAATGCGGCAATTCAGTGGTTCGTCCAATCCATGTCAGA
CCCGTCTGTTGCCTTCCTAATAAGGCACGATCGTACCACCTTACTTCCACCAATCGGCATGCACGGTGCT
TTTTCTCTCCTTGTAAGGCATGTTGCTAACTCATCGTTACCATGTTGCAAGACTACAAGAGTATTGCATA
AGACTACACGCGTCAGCTTGGCACTGGCCGTCGTTTTACAACGTCGTGACTGGGAAAACCCTGGCGTTAC
CCAACTTAATCGCCTTGCAGCACATCCCCCTTTCGCCAGCTGGCGTAATAGCGAAGAGGCCCGCACCGAT
CGCCCTTCCCAACAGTTGCGCAGCCTGAATGGCGAATGGCGCCTGATGCGGTATTTTCTCCTTACGCATC
TGTGCGGTATTTCACACCGCATATGGTGCACTCTCAGTACAATCTGCTCTGATGCCGCATAGTTAAGCCA
GCCCCGACACCCGCCAACACCCGCTGACGCGCCCTGACGGGCTTGTCTGCTCCCGGCATCCGCTTACAGA
CAAGCTGTGACCGTCTCCGGGAGCTGCATGTGTCAGAGGTTTTCACCGTCATCACCGAAACGCGCGAGAC
GAAAGGGCCTCGTGATACGCCTATTTTTATAGGTTAATGTCATGATAATAATGGTTTCTTAGACGTCAGG
TGGCACTTTTCGGGGAAATGTGCGCGGAACCCCTATTTGTTTATTTTTCTAAATACATTCAAATATGTAT
CCGCTCATGAGACAATAACCCTGATAAATGCTTCAATAATATTGAAAAAGGAAGAGTATGAGTATTCAAC
ATTTCCGTGTCGCCCTTATTCCCTTTTTTGCGGCATTTTGCCTTCCTGTTTTTGCTCACCCAGAAACGCT
GGTGAAAGTAAAAGATGCTGAAGATCAGTTGGGTGCACGAGTGGGTTACATCGAACTGGATCTCAACAGC
GGTAAGATCCTTGAGAGTTTTCGCCCCGAAGAACGTTTTCCAATGATGAGCACTTTTAAAGTTCTGCTAT
GTGGCGCGGTATTATCCCGTATTGACGCCGGGCAAGAGCAACTCGGTCGCCGCATACACTATTCTCAGAA
TGACTTGGTTGAGTACTCACCAGTCACAGAAAAGCATCTTACGGATGGCATGACAGTAAGAGAATTATGC
AGTGCTGCCATAACCATGAGTGATAACACTGCGGCCAACTTACTTCTGACAACGATCGGAGGACCGAAGG
AGCTAACCGCTTTTTTGCACAACATGGGGGATCATGTAACTCGCCTTGATCGTTGGGAACCGGAGCTGAA
TGAAGCCATACCAAACGACGAGCGTGACACCACGATGCCTGTAGCAATGGCAACAACGTTGCGCAAACTA
TTAACTGGCGAACTACTTACTCTAGCTTCCCGGCAACAATTAATAGACTGGATGGAGGCGGATAAAGTTG
CAGGACCACTTCTGCGCTCGGCCCTTCCGGCTGGCTGGTTTATTGCTGATAAATCTGGAGCCGGTGAGCG
TGGGTCTCGCGGTATCATTGCAGCACTGGGGCCAGATGGTAAGCCCTCCCGTATCGTAGTTATCTACACG
ACGGGGAGTCAGGCAACTATGGATGAACGAAATAGACAGATCGCTGAGATAGGTGCCTCACTGATTAAGC
ATTGGTAACTGTCAGACCAAGTTTACTCATATATACTTTAGATTGATTTAAAACTTCATTTTTAATTTAA
AAGGATCTAGGTGAAGATCCTTTTTGATAATCTCATGACCAAAATCCCTTAACGTGAGTTTTCGTTCCAC
TGAGCGTCAGACCCCGTAGAAAAGATCAAAGGATCTTCTTGAGATCCTTTTTTTCTGCGCGTAATCTGCT
GCTTGCAAACAAAAAAACCACCGCTACCAGCGGTGGTTTGTTTGCCGGATCAAGAGCTACCAACTCTTTT
TCCGAAGGTAACTGGCTTCAGCAGAGCGCAGATACCAAATACTGTTCTTCTAGTGTAGCCGTAGTTAGGC
CACCACTTCAAGAACTCTGTAGCACCGCCTACATACCTCGCTCTGCTAATCCTGTTACCAGTGGCTGCTG
CCAGTGGCGATAAGTCGTGTCTTACCGGGTTGGACTCAAGACGATAGTTACCGGATAAGGCGCAGCGGTC
GGGCTGAACGGGGGGTTCGTGCACACAGCCCAGCTTGGAGCGAACGACCTACACCGAACTGAGATACCTA
CAGCGTGAGCTATGAGAAAGCGCCACGCTTCCCGAAGGGAGAAAGGCGGACAGGTATCCGGTAAGCGGCA
GGGTCGGAACAGGAGAGCGCACGAGGGAGCTTCCAGGGGGAAACGCCTGGTATCTTTATAGTCCTGTCGG
ATTTCGCCACCTCTGACTTGAGCGTCGATTTTTGTGATGCTCGTCAGGGGGGCGGAGCCTATGGAAAAAC
GCCAGCAACGCGGCCTTTTTACGGTTCCTGGCCTTTTGCTGGCCTTTTGCTCACATGTTCTTTCCTGCGT
TATCCCCTGATTCTGTGGATAACCGTATTACCGCCTTTGAGTGAGCTGATACCGCTCGCCGCAGCCGAAC
GACCGAGCGCAGCGAGTCAGTGAGCGAGGAAGCGGAAGAGCGCCCAATACGCAAACCGCCTCTCCCCGCG
CGTTGGCCGATTCATTAATGCAGCTGGCACGACAGGTTTCCCGACTGGAAAGCGGGCAGTGAGCGCAACG
CAATTAATGTGAGTTAGCTCACTCATTAGGCACCCCAGGCTTTACACTTTATGCTTCCGGCTCGTATGTT
GTGTGGAATTGTGAGCGGATAACAATTTCACACAGGAAACAGCTATGACATGATTACGAATTTGGTCTCT
GCAAAAGTCTAGGCCTCCAAAAAAGCCTCCTCACTACTTCTGGAATAGCTCAGAGGCCGAGGCGGCCTCG
GCCTCTGCATAAATAAAAAAAATTAGTCAGCCATGGGGCGGAGAATGGGCGGAACTGGGCGGAGTTAGGG
GCGGGATGGGCGGAGTTAGGGGCGGGATAGCTAGAGCCAGACATGATAAGATACATTGATGAGTTTGGAC
AAACCACAACTAGAATGCAGTGAAAAAAATGCTTTATTTGTGAAATTTGTGATGCTATTGCTTTATTTGT
AACCATTATAAGCTGCAATAAACAAGTTCCTCTCACTCTCTGATATTCATTTCTTTGCAAGTTATAAATA
CTGAATAATAAGATGACATGAACTACTACTGCTAGAGATTTTCCACACTGACTAAAAGGGTCTGAGGGAT
CTCTAGTTACCAGAGTCACACAACAGACGGGCACACACTACTTGAAGCACTCAAGGCAAGCTTTATTGAG
GCTTAAGCAGTGGGTTCCCTAGTTAGCCAGAGAGCTCCCAGGCTCAGATCTGGTCTAACCAGAGAGACCC
AGTACAAGCAAAAAGCAGATCTTATCTTCGTTGGGAGTGAATTAGCCCTTCCAGTCCCCCCTTTTCTTTT
AAAAAGTGGCTAAGATCTACAGCTGCCTTGTAAGTCATTGGTCTTAAAGGTACCAGGCGGGGAGGCGGCC
CAAAGGGAGATCCGACTCGTCTGAGGGCGAAGGCGAAGACGCGGAAGAGGCCGCAGAGCCGGCAGCAGGC
CGCGGGAAGGAAGGTCCGCTGGATTGAGGGCCGAAGGGACGTAGCAGAAGGACGTCCCGCGCAGAATCCA
GGTGGCAACACAGGCGAGCAGCCAAGGAAAGGACGATGATTTCCCCGACAACACCACGGAATTGTCAGTG
CCCAACAGCCGAGCCCCTGTCCAGCAGCGGGCAAGGCAGGCGGCGATGAGTTCCGCCGTGGCAATAGGGA
GGGGGAAAGCGAAAGTCCCGGAAAGGAGCTGACAGGTGGTGGCAATGCCCCAACCAGTGGGGGTTGCGTC
AGCAAACACAGTGCACACCACGCCACGTTGCCTGACAACGGGCCACAACTCCTCATAAAGAGACAGCAAC
CAGGATTTATACAAGGAGGAGAAAATGAAAGCCATACGGGAAGCAATAGCATGATACAAAGGCATTAAAG
CAGCGTATCCACATAGCGTAAAAGGAGCAACATAGTTAAGAATACCAGTCAATCTTTCACAAATTTTGTA
ATCCAGAGGTTGATTGTCGACTTAGCCCTCCCACACATAACCAGAGGGCAGCAATTCACGAATCCCAACT
GCCGTCGGCTGTCCATCACTGTCCTTCACTATGGCTTTGATCCCAGGATGCAGATCGAGAAGCACCTGTC
GGCACCGTCCGCAGGGGCTCAAGATGCCCCTGTTCTCATTTCCGATCGCGACGATACAAGTCAGGTTGCC
AGCTGCCGCAGCAGCAGCAGTGCCCAGCACCACGAGTTCTGCACAAGGTCCCCCAGTAAAATGATATACA
TTGACACCAGTGAAGATGCGGCCGTCGCTAGAGAGAGCTGCGCTGGCGACGCTGTAGTCTTCAGAGATGG
GGATGCTGTTGATTGTAGCCGTTGCTCTTTCAATGAGGGTGGATTCTTCTTGAGACAAAGGCTTGGCCAT
AGGTCCAGGGTTCTCCTCCACGTCTCCAGCCTGCTTCAGCAGGCTGAAGTTAGTAGCTCCGCTTCCGCCT
GGCAGCATATCGAGATCGAAGTCATCGAGAGCGTCAGCAGGGAGCATATCCAGATCAAAATCATCCAGGG
CATCGGCGGGCAGCATGTCCAGGTCGAAGTCGTCCAGGGCGTCGGTGGGTCCGCCGCTCTCGCACTTCAG
CTGCTTCTCGAGGCCGCAGATGATCAGTTCCAGGCCGAACAGGAAGGCGGGCTCGGCGCCCTGTCTGTCG
AACAGCTCGATGGCCTGCTTCAGCAGGGGGGGCATGCTGTCGGTGGTGGGTGTCTCTCTTTCCTCTTTGG
CGACCTGGTGTTCCTGTTCTTCCAGCACGCAGCCCAGGGTGAAGTGGCCCACGGCGCTCAGGGCGTACAG
GGCGTTTTCCAGGCTGAAGCCCTGCTGGCACAGGAAGGCCAGCTGGTTTTCCAGTGTCTCGTACTGCTTC
TCGGTGGGTCTGGTGCCCAGGTGCACTTTGGCGCCGTCCCGGTGGCTCAGCAGGGCGCATCTGTAGCTCT
TGGCGTTGTTCCGCAGGAAGTCCTGCCAGCTCTCGCCTTCCAGAGGGCAGCTGTGGGTGTGGTGCCGGTC
CAGCATCTCGATGGGCAGGGCGTCCAGCAGGGCCCGCTTGTTCTTCACGTGCCAGTACAGGGTGGGCTGT
TCCACGCCCAGTTTCTGGGCCAGCTTCCGGGTGGTCAGGCCCTCGATGCCCACGCCGTTCAGCAGTTCCA
GGGCGCTGTTGATCACTTTGCTCTTGTCCAGCCGGCTCATGGTGGCGTAGGCGCCGGTCACAGCTTGGAT
CTGTAACGGCGCAGAACAGAAAACGAAACAAAGACGTAGAGTTGAGCAAGCAGGGTCAGGCAAAGCGTGG
AGAGCCGGCTGAGTCTAGGTAGGCTCCAAGGGAGCGCCGGACAAAGGCCCGGTCTCGACCTGAGCTTTAA
ACTTACCTAGACGGCGGACGCAGTTCAGGAGGCACCACAGGCGGGAGGCGGCAGAACGCGACTCAACCGG
CGTGGATGGCGGCCTCAGGTAGGGCGGCGGGCGCGTGAAGGAGAGATGCGAGCCCCTCGAAGCTTCAGCT
GTGTTCTGGCGGCAAACCCGTTGCGAAAAAGAACGTTCACGGCGACTACTGCACTTATATACGGTTCTCC
CCCACCCTCGGGAAAAAGGCGGAGCCAGTACACGACATCACTTTCCCAGTTTACCCCGCGCCACCTTCTC
TAGGCACCCGTTCAATTGCCGACCCCTCCCCCCAACTTCTCGGGGACTGTGGGCGATGTGCGCTCTGCCC
ACTGACGGGCACCGGAGCGATCGCAGATCCTTGCGGCCTTAGGCGTAGTCTGGCACGTCGTAAGGGTAGC
TAGCTCAAGACCGTGGCAGGAGCTTGTATTTGTACAGCACAAACCCCAGGGCAGTTACTGATGTGGAAAA
TCCAATGATCTTCAGCAGGCCAGAAACAGAGGGCAGGTTCCTTTCCCAGAAGGCGGCCGCTGATGACAGC
TTGTTTCCATGTATTAAAGGAATGACATATACAGAAATGTCGTCTCCTGAGCCCAGTCGGTCATTAGATA
TCCGCCATCCTCTGTCCTTCAGCACACCCCGGGCACGCATCACCAGGTCCTGAGCTGCCAGTGTGTACCT
GTGAGGATCATCTGGATCACAGTTAGGAAGAAACTGAGTGATTGCTTCTGCTACTTCTTCATTTGATAAA
ACGTCCCAGAGTCCATCAGTGGCCAAGATCAGCACATCATCTGATCCATGATCATATTTTGAAAGATCGT
AGATTCTTACCTCTGGAGCTGAAGACAGGAATGGTTTAATGTAGATGTTGGAGTCATGCACCTTCAGGTC
ATGGTCCCCAAGTCCCCTGGTCACTCCAATAGTTGCCATTACCCGGGCCTTCTTGCCTTCTCCATATATA
AGGGGGAACTTCAAGTCCTCATCCTCAATGGTTTTGTATGCCCAGCCTGTCATATTAAAGTCCCTGTAGA
GCATCTTCTTTCCAAGCTCCTTTCTCTGTACTCTCCTTGGAAACTCCAAATGTGTGAACTCATTTCCCAG
CAAGTGAGGCTGCATGAATGCCAGGTACTGAAGTCGCTGGCGCTCCGTCTCGGGGGTAAATTCTGAAGAC
ATGGGGATAATTTCTCCATTTCTGATGATTATGGCCCTGCTATCCCCAGCATTTGCAACATACAGCTTCC
CCAAAAGGCAAATCACAATGAGGGCCGTGCAGCCACCAGATATATTATATGAACTCCTCTCTCGTTCTAT
CTGTAGGTCCATTTCCTTGAATGCACTTTCAAGCGCTCCGATGACCAGGCACTCATGGGGAATCTTCTTC
TCGGTAAAGAAGCGTGTGGGGGGCGTGCTGGGGGAGCCCGGGGCCCCCACCCCTCCGCGCAGGGAGGCTG
CCCGGGTCAGAGTCCGGCTGTTGGCGGGCGTGTTCTCAGGCTCCTCCCCCAGGCAGGTAGGGGGCAGGAC
GGCGGAGTTCTTCAGGATGTCCACGATGTCCTGCAGCTGCTCCGTGATGTGGTGCTGCAGCAGGCGTGAC
GCCACCACCGCGGCCCCGGACCCCGCGTGCCCGTCAAACAGCGACCAATAGTGGCAGGAAACACCCTCGG
ATTCCGAGTTCTCCTTCAGCTGCAGCCCTTCCCCATTGGGAAGGGAGGACCGTCTCTTGGATGAGTTCCT
GTTTGGGGTTGAGGTCACGGCCCCTGCCTTCTTCTTCACAGTGAGCACCTCACAGCTGGCTTGGTCTTCA
TTGTGTGTGCTCTTCCCGGCATTGATAACCTCTGCGTAGCCAGTGGCCCAGGGCAGCCGCCGAGTCTCCT
TGAGGATGAGGATGGGGCGGGCGATGTGGTCGGCGCTGCACTCCACCTCGTCCTGAGACAGCCCCAGGAA
CTCTGGCCGCCCGTAGGGGAAACGGGATCCGGCGTAATCTGGCACATCGTATGGGTACATTCTAGATTTA
CGAGGGTAGGAAGTGGTACGGAAAGTTGGTATAAGACAAAAGTGTTGTGGAATTGCTCCAGGCGATCTGA
CGGTTCACTAAACGAGCTCTGCTTTTATAGGCGCCCACCGTACACGCCTAAAGCTTATACGTTCTCTATC
ACTGATAGGGAGTAAACTGGATATACGTTCTCTATCACTGATAGGGAGTAAACTGTAGATACGTTCTCTA
TCACTGATAGGGAGTAAACTGGTCATACGTTCTCTATCACTGATAGGGAGTAAACTCCTTATACGTTCTC
TATCACTGATAGGGAGTAAAGTCTGCATACGTTCTCTATCACTGATAGGGAGTAAACTCTTCATACGTTC
TCTATCACTGATAGGGAGTAAACCACTGTGGGGTGGAACTAGTATCGATAAAATTTTGAATTTTGTAATT
TGTTTTTGTAATTCTTTAGTTTGTATGTCTGTTGCTATTATGTCTACTATTCTTTCCCCTGCACTGTACC
CCCCAATCCCCCCTTTTCTTTTAAAAGTTAACCGATACCGTCGAGATCCGTTCACTAATCGAATGGATCT
GTCTCTGTCTCTCTCTCCACCTTCTTCTTCTATTCCTTCGGGCCTGTCGGGTCCCCTCGGGGTTGGGAGG
TGGGTCTGAAACGATAATGGTGAATATCCCTGCCTAACTCTATTCACTATAGAAAGTACAGCAAAAACT
